Addgene plasmid #148459: pAc5.1B-EGFP-DmNanos-del50-236_AC
Purpose: Insect Expression of DmNanos-del50-236
Depositing lab: Elisa Izaurralde. Depositing organization: Max Planck Institute for Developmental Biology. Publication: Distinct modes of recruitment of the CCR4-NOT complex by Drosophila and vertebrate Nanos. Raisch T, Bhandari D, Sabath K, Helms S, Valkov E, Weichenrieder O, Izaurralde E. EMBO J. 2016 May 2;35(9):974-90. doi: 10.15252/embj.201593634. Epub 2016 Mar 11. PubMed 26968986.
Backbone
  Vector backbone: Unknown
  Vector type: Insect Expression
Growth in bacteria
  Bacterial resistance: Ampicillin, 100 μg/mL
  Growth temperature: 37°C
  Growth strain: DH5alpha
  Copy number: Low Copy
Gene/Insert
  Gene/Insert name: DmNanos-del50-236
  Species: D. melanogaster (fly)
  Mutation: sequence contains a deletion of N283 and a mutation of N253D compared to the sequence given by NCBI: NM_001275794.1; isoform B Uniprot.: A0A0B4KGY5
  Entrez Gene: nos (a.k.a. Dmel_CG5637, CG5637, DRONANOS, Dmel\CG5637, Dronanos, NANOS, NOS, Nanos, Nos, l(3)07117, l(3)j3B6, l(3)j4B6, nNOS)
  Cloning method: Unknown
Terms and licenses: Academic/Nonprofit Terms; Industry Terms: Not Available to Industry
Depositor comments: Plasmids from this collection were made available to the research community and donated after the lab closed. Please note that the sequence provided by the depositing laboratory may be theoretical/predicted or based on Sanger sequencing results. There may be discrepancies between sequencing results obtained by Addgene and the depositor sequence. If an Addgene verified sequence is not available, please contact before placing your order to request that our lab fully sequence the plasmid.
How to cite: pAc5.1B-EGFP-DmNanos-del50-236_AC was a gift from Elisa Izaurralde (Addgene plasmid # 148459 ; http://n2t.net/addgene:148459 ; RRID:Addgene_148459)
