[The description below was written by a language model from this plasmid's Addgene catalogue record and pLannotate feature annotations shown in this document.]
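Description:
pAc5.1B-EGFP-DmNanos-del50-236_AC is a 6,651-nt insect expression plasmid for producing a GFP-tagged internal deletion mutant of Drosophila melanogaster Nanos (gene nos) in fly cells. The catalogue lists the backbone as unknown, although the name and the annotated parts are consistent with a pAc5.1-type vector. In bacteria it is maintained through a ColE1/pUC-family origin and selected with ampicillin via the β-lactamase gene and its own promoter. The record lists it as low copy, even though the origin annotation is of a high-copy type. Short fragments annotated as a tetracycline resistance gene and SV40 large T antigen appear to be non-functional backbone remnants.

Expression is driven by the constitutive Drosophila actin 5C (Ac5) promoter, followed directly by the EGFP coding sequence and then the Nanos insert, an arrangement consistent with an N-terminal EGFP fusion. The insert lacks residues 50–236. According to the depositor, it also carries an N253D substitution and a deletion of N283 relative to the isoform B reference sequence. The annotation software labels a short stretch of the insert as a human NANOS2 fragment, which most likely reflects homology within the conserved Nanos region rather than any human sequence. A V5 epitope tag lies downstream of the insert, but the record does not say whether it is in frame and translated. An SV40 polyadenylation signal follows it.

The associated study concerned how Drosophila and vertebrate Nanos proteins recruit the CCR4-NOT deadenylase complex. This deletion construct therefore probably served to map the Nanos regions needed for that interaction or for mRNA repression, though the record does not state the specific assays.
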