Features (pLannotate 1.2.2; 10 found; start..end, strand, type, name):
     56..2568    +  promoter       Ac5 promoter: Drosophila melanogaster actin 5C promoter
   2588..3304    +  CDS            EGFP: EGFP is a basic (constitutively fluorescent) green fluorescent protein published in 1996, derived from Aequorea victoria. It is reported to be a rapidly-maturing weak dimer with moderate acid sensitivity.
   3653..3811    +  CDS            NANOS2 (fragment): NANO2_HUMAN - Also known as NOS2. Experimental evidence at protein level: Swiss-Prot protein existence level 1. Plays a key role in the sexual differentiation of germ cells by promoting the male fate but suppressing the female fate. Represses the female fate pathways by suppressing meiosis, which in turn results in the promotion of the male fate. Maintains the suppression of meiosis by preventing STRA8 expression, which is required for premeiotic DNA replication, after CYP26B1 is decreased. Regulates the localization of the CCR4-NOT deadenylation complex to P-bodies and plays a role in recruit
   3936..3977    +  CDS            V5 tag: epitope tag from simian virus 5
   4077..4211    -  polyA_signal   SV40 poly(A) signal: SV40 polyadenylation signal
   4234..4318    -  CDS            large T antigen (fragment): large T antigen from SV40 (simian virus 40)
   4319..4789    +  CDS            TcR (fragment): tetracycline efflux protein; tet; confers resistance to tetracycline
   4833..5421    -  rep_origin     ori: high-copy-number ColE1/pMB1/pBR322/pUC origin of replication
   5592..6452    -  CDS            AmpR: β-lactamase; bla; confers resistance to ampicillin, carbenicillin, and related antibiotics
   6453..6557    -  promoter       AmpR promoter: bla
>Addgene plasmid #148459 | pAc5.1B-EGFP-DmNanos-del50-236_AC | depositor full sequence | sequence record 290907 | Full Sequence
CTTCAAGGAATTAATTCTATATTCTAAAAACACAAATGATACTTCTAAAAAAAATCATGAATGGCATCAA
CTCTGAATCAAATCTTTGCAGATGCACCTACTTCTCATTTCCACTGTCACATCATTTTTCCAGATCTCGC
TGCCTGTTATGTGGCCCACAAACCAAGACACGTTTTATGGCCATTAAAGCTGGCTGATCGTCGCCAAACA
CCAAATACATATCAATATGTACATTCGAGAAAGAAGCGATCAAAGAAGCGTCTTCGGGCGAGTAGGAGAA
TGCGGAGGAGAAGGAGAACGAGCTGATCTAGTATCTCTCCACAATCCAATGCCAACTGACCAACTGGCCA
TATTCGGAGCAATTTGAAGCCAATTTCCATCGCCTGGCGATCGCTCCATTCTTGGCTATATGTTTTTCAC
CGTTCCCGGGGCCATTTTCAAAGACTCGTCGGTAAGATAAGATTGTGTCACTCGCTGTCTCTCTTCATTT
GTCGAAGAATGCTGAGGAATTTCGCGATGACGTCGGCGAGTATTTTGAAGAATGAGAATAATTTGTATTT
ATACGAAAATCAGTTAGTGGAATTTTCTACAAAAACATGTTATCTATAGATAATTTTGTTGCAAAATATG
TTGACTATGACAAAGATTGTATGTATATACCTTTAATGTATTCTCATTTTCTTATGTATTTATAATGGCA
ATGATGATACTGATGATATTTTAAGATGATGCCAGACCACAGGCTGATTTCTGCGTCTTTTGCCGAACGC
AGTGCATGTGCGGTTGTTGTTTTTTGGAATAGTTTCAATTTTCGGACTGTCCGCTTTGATTTCAGTTTCT
TGGCTTATTCAAAAAGCAAAGTAAAGCCAAAAAAGCGAGATGGCAATACCAAATGCGGCAAAACGGTAGT
GGAAGGAAAGGGGTGCGGGGCAGCGGAAGGAAGGGTGGGGCGGGGCGTGGCGGGGTCTGTGGCTGGGCGC
GACGTCACCGACGTTGGAGCCACTCCTTTGACCATGTGTGCGTGTGTGTATTATTCGTGTCTCGCCACTC
GCCGGTTGTTTTTTTCTTTTTATCTCGCTCTCTCTAGCGCCATCTCGTACGCATGCTCAACGCACCGCAT
GTTGCCGTGTCCTTTATGCGTCATTTTGGCTCGAAATAGGCAATTATTTAAACAAAGATTAGTCAACGAA
AACGCTAAAATAAATAAGTCTACAATATGGTTACTTATTGCCATGTGTGTGCAGCCAACGATAGCAACAA
AAGCAACAACACAGTGGCTTTCCCTCTTTCACTTTTTGTTTGCAAGCGCGTGCGAGCAAGACGGCACGAC
CGGCAAACGCAATTACGCTGACAAAGAGCAGACGAAGTTTTGGCCGAAAAACATCAAGGCGCCTGATACG
AATGCATTTGCAATAACAATTGCGATATTTAATATTGTTTATGAAGCTGTTTGACTTCAAAACACACAAA
AAAAAAAATAAAACAAATTATTTGAAAGAGAATTAGGAATCGGACAGCTTATCGTTACGGGCTAACAGCA
CACCGAGACGAAATAGCTTACCTGACGTCACAGCCTCTGGAAGAACTGCCGCCAAGCAGAGAGAGAGAGA
AAAAGAGGGAGAGCAGCTTAGACCGCATGTGCTTGTGTGTGAGGCGTCTCTCTCTTCGTCTCCTGTTTGC
GCAAACGCATAGACTGCACTGAGAAAATCGATTACCTATTTTTTATGAATGAATATTTGCACTATTACTA
TTCAAAACTATTAAGATAGCAATCACATTCAATAGCCAAATACTATACCACCTGAGCGATGCAACGAAAT
GATCAATTTGAGCAAAAATGCTGCATATTTAGGACGGCATCATTATAGAAATGCTTCTTGCTGTGTACTT
TTCTCTCGTCTGGCAGCTGTTTCGCCGTTATTGTTAAAACCGGCTTAAGTTAGGTGTGTTTTCTACGACT
AGTGATGCCCCTACTAGAAGATGTGTGTTGCACAAATGTCCCTGAATAACCAATTTGAAGTGCAGATAGC
AGTAAACGTAAGCTAATATGAATATTATTTAACTGTAATGTTTTAATATCGCTGGACATTACTAATAAAC
CCACTATAAACACATGTACATATGTATGTTTTGGCATACAATGAGTAGTTGGGGAAAAAATGTGTAAAAG
CACCGTGACCATCACAGCATAAAGATAACCAGCTGAAGTATCGAATATGAGTAACCCCCAAATTGAATCA
CATGCCGCAACTGATAGGACCCATGGAAGTACACTCTTCATGGCGATATACAAGACACACACAAGCACGA
ACACCCAGTTGCGGAGGAAATTCTCCGTAAATGAAAACCCAATCGGCGAACAATTCATACCCATATATGG
TAAAAGTTTTGAACGCGACTTGAGAGCGGAGAGCATTGCGGCTGATAAGGTTTTAGCGCTAAGCGGGCTT
TATAAAACGGGCTGCGGGACCAGTTTTCATATCACTACCGTTTGAGTTCTTGTGCTGTGTGGATACTCCT
CCCGACACAAAGCCGCTCCATCAGCCAGCAGTCGTCTAATCCAGAGACCCCGGATCGGGGTACCAACATG
GTGAGCAAGGGCGAGGAGCTGTTCACCGGGGTGGTGCCCATCCTGGTCGAGCTGGACGGCGACGTAAACG
GCCACAAGTTCAGCGTGTCCGGCGAGGGCGAGGGCGATGCCACCTACGGCAAGCTGACCCTGAAGTTCAT
CTGCACCACCGGCAAGCTGCCCGTGCCCTGGCCCACCCTCGTGACCACCCTGACCTACGGCGTGCAGTGC
TTCAGCCGCTACCCCGACCACATGAAGCAGCACGACTTCTTCAAGTCCGCCATGCCCGAAGGCTACGTCC
AGGAGCGCACCATCTTCTTCAAGGACGACGGCAACTACAAGACCCGCGCCGAGGTGAAGTTCGAGGGCGA
CACCCTGGTGAACCGCATCGAGCTGAAGGGCATCGACTTCAAGGAGGACGGCAACATCCTGGGGCACAAG
CTGGAGTACAACTACAACAGCCACAACGTCTATATCATGGCCGACAAGCAGAAGAACGGCATCAAGGTGA
ACTTCAAGATCCGCCACAACATCGAGGACGGCAGCGTGCAGCTCGCCGACCACTACCAGCAGAACACCCC
CATCGGCGACGGCCCCGTGCTGCTGCCCGACAACCACTACCTGAGCACCCAGTCCGCCCTGAGCAAAGAC
CCCAACGAGAAGCGCGATCACATGGTCCTGCTGGAGTTCGTGACCGCCGCCGGGATCACTCTCGGCATGG
ACGAGCTGTACAAGCCAAGCTTGAATTCTATGTTCCGCAGCAACTTGGAGGGCAGTGGCGCAGCAGCAGA
TAACTTTTCTGCTTTTCACGCCAGAGGAGGGCTCAACATTCTGGGCCTGCAGGACATGTATTTGGATACC
AGTGGGGCCAACTCGTCGGCCACTTTGAGTCCGCCCCCCAATACAATGGGTTTGCAGGCCCAAACAGCGG
CCACTGTGTCCACCGATCTCGGCGTGGGAATGGGTCTGGGATTGCCCGTGCAGGGCGAACAGCTGCGCGG
AGCTTCCAATTCCAGTAACAATAATAACAACAACAAGGTGTACAAGCGTTACAACAGCAAGGCCAAAGAG
ATCAGCCGCCACTGCGTCTTTTGTGAGAATAACAACGAACCAGAGGCGGTTATCAATAGCCACTCAGTGC
GAGATAACTTTAACCGAGTGCTGTGCCCCAAACTACGCACCTACGTGTGCCCCATCTGCGGGGCATCTGG
GGACTCGGCGCACACGATTAAGTACTGCCCCAAGAAGCCGATCATCACCATGGAGGATGCGATCAAGGCG
GAATCGTTCCGCCTAGCCAAGAGCAGTTACTACAAGCAACAGATGAAGGTTTAGTAACTCGAGTCTAGAG
GGCCCGCGGTTCGAAGGTAAGCCTATCCCTAACCCTCTCCTCGGTCTCGATTCTACGCGTACCGGTCATC
ATCACCATCACCATTGAGTTTAAACCCGCTGATCAGCCTCGACTGTGCCTTCTAAGGCCTGAGCTCGCTG
ATCAGCCTCGATCGAGGATCCAGACATGATAAGATACATTGATGAGTTTGGACAAACCACAACTAGAATG
CAGTGAAAAAAATGCTTTATTTGTGAAATTTGTGATGCTATTGCTTTATTTGTAACCATTATAAGCTGCA
ATAAACAAGTTAACAACAACAATTGCATTCATTTTATGTTTCAGGTTCAGGGGGAGGTGTGGGAGGTTTT
TTAAAGCAAGTAAAACCTCTACAAATGTGGTATGGCTGATTATGATCAGTCGACCGATGCCCTTGAGAGC
CTTCAACCCAGTCAGCTCCTTCCGGTGGGCGCGGGGCATGACTATCGTCGCCGCACTTATGACTGTCTTC
TTTATCATGCAACTCGTAGGACAGGTGCCGGCAGCGCTCTGGGTCATTTTCGGCGAGGACCGCTTTCGCT
GGAGCGCGACGATGATCGGCCTGTCGCTTGCGGTATTCGGAATCTTGCACGCCCTCGCTCAAGCCTTCGT
CACTGGTCCCGCCACCAAACGTTTCGGCGAGAAGCAGGCCATTATCGCCGGCATGGCGGCCGACGCGCTG
GGCTACGTCTTGCTGGCGTTCGCGACGCGAGGCTGGATGGCCTTCCCCATTATGATTCTTCTCGCTTCCG
GCGGCATCGGGATGCCCGCGTTGCAGGCCATGCTGTCCAGGCAGGTAGATGACGACCATCAGGGACAGCT
TCAAGGATCGCTCGCGGCTCTTACCAGCCAGCAAAAGGCCAGGAACCGTAAAAAGGCCGCGTTGCTGGCG
TTTTTCCATAGGCTCCGCCCCCCTGACGAGCATCACAAAAATCGACGCTCAAGTCAGAGGTGGCGAAACC
CGACAGGACTATAAAGATACCAGGCGTTTCCCCCTGGAAGCTCCCTCGTGCGCTCTCCTGTTCCGACCCT
GCCGCTTACCGGATACCTGTCCGCCTTTCTCCCTTCGGGAAGCGTGGCGCTTTCTCAATGCTCACGCTGT
AGGTATCTCAGTTCGGTGTAGGTCGTTCGCTCCAAGCTGGGCTGTGTGCACGAACCCCCCGTTCAGCCCG
ACCGCTGCGCCTTATCCGGTAACTATCGTCTTGAGTCCAACCCGGTAAGACACGACTTATCGCCACTGGC
AGCAGCCACTGGTAACAGGATTAGCAGAGCGAGGTATGTAGGCGGTGCTACAGAGTTCTTGAAGTGGTGG
CCTAACTACGGCTACACTAGAAGGACAGTATTTGGTATCTGCGCTCTGCTGAAGCCAGTTACCTTCGGAA
AAAGAGTTGGTAGCTCTTGATCCGGCAAACAAACCACCGCTGGTAGCGGTGGTTTTTTTGTTTGCAAGCA
GCAGATTACGCGCAGAAAAAAAGGATCTCAAGAAGATCCTTTGATCTTTTCTACGGGGTCTGACGCTCAG
TGGAACGAAAACTCACGTTAAGGGATTTTGGTCATGAGATTATCAAAAAGGATCTTCACCTAGATCCTTT
TAAATTAAAAATGAAGTTTTAAATCAATCTAAAGTATATATGAGTAAACTTGGTCTGACAGTTACCAATG
CTTAATCAGTGAGGCACCTATCTCAGCGATCTGTCTATTTCGTTCATCCATAGTTGCCTGACTCCCCGTC
GTGTAGATAACTACGATACGGGAGGGCTTACCATCTGGCCCCAGTGCTGCAATGATACCGCGAGACCCAC
GCTCACCGGCTCCAGATTTATCAGCAATAAACCAGCCAGCCGGAAGGGCCGAGCGCAGAAGTGGTCCTGC
AACTTTATCCGCCTCCATCCAGTCTATTAATTGTTGCCGGGAAGCTAGAGTAAGTAGTTCGCCAGTTAAT
AGTTTGCGCAACGTTGTTGCCATTGCTGCAGGCATCGTGGTGTCACGCTCGTCGTTTGGTATGGCTTCAT
TCAGCTCCGGTTCCCAACGATCAAGGCGAGTTACATGATCCCCCATGTTGTGCAAAAAAGCGGTTAGCTC
CTTCGGTCCTCCGATCGTTGTCAGAAGTAAGTTGGCCGCAGTGTTATCACTCATGGTTATGGCAGCACTG
CATAATTCTCTTACTGTCATGCCATCCGTAAGATGCTTTTCTGTGACTGGTGAGTACTCAACCAAGTCAT
TCTGAGAATAGTGTATGCGGCGACCGAGTTGCTCTTGCCCGGCGTCAACACGGGATAATACCGCGCCACA
TAGCAGAACTTTAAAAGTGCTCATCATTGGAAAACGTTCTTCGGGGCGAAAACTCTCAAGGATCTTACCG
CTGTTGAGATCCAGTTCGATGTAACCCACTCGTGCACCCAACTGATCTTCAGCATCTTTTACTTTCACCA
GCGTTTCTGGGTGAGCAAAAACAGGAAGGCAAAATGCCGCAAAAAAGGGAATAAGGGCGACACGGAAATG
TTGAATACTCATACTCTTCCTTTTTCAATATTATTGAAGCATTTATCAGGGTTATTGTCTCATGAGCGGA
TACATATTTGAATGTATTTAGAAAAATAAACAAATAGGGGTTCCGCGCACATTTCCCCGAAAAGTGCCAC
CTGACGTCTAAGAAACCATTATTATCATGACATTAACCTATAAAAATAGGCGTATCACGAGGCCCTTTCG
T
